>Addgene plasmid #36246 | TBRE-TK-Luc-WT | addgene partial sequence | sequence record 46338 | LucNrev 5'-CCTTATGCAGTTGCTCTCC-3'
CGGGCCTTTCTTTATGTTTTTGGCGTCTTCCATTTTACCAACAGTACCGGAATGCCAAGCTCCTCGAGAT
CTGCGGCACGCTGTTGACGCTGTTAAGCGGGTCGCTGCAGGGTCGCTCGGTGTTCGAGGCCACACGCGTC
ACCTTAATATGCGAAGTGGACCTCGGACCGCGCCGCCCCGACTGCATCTGCGTGTTCGAATTCGCCAATG
ACAAGACGCTGGGCGGGGCCGGATCCAATTTCACACCTAGGTGTGAAATTAATTTCACACCTAGGTGTGA
AATTAAGCTTGGCACTGGCCGTCGTTTTACAACGTCGTGACTGGGAAAACCCTGGCGTTACCCAACTTAA
TCGCCTTGCAGCACATCCCCCTTTCGCCAGCTGGCGTAATAGCGAAGAGGCCCGCACCGATCGCCCTTCC
CAACAGTTGCGCAGCCTGAATGGCGAATGGCGATTCC
[38 nt withheld, positions 458-495]
C
[378 nt withheld, positions 497-874]
C
[32 nt withheld, positions 876-907]
