[The description below was written by a language model from this plasmid's Addgene catalogue record.]
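Description:
TBRE-TK-Luc-WT is a mammalian luciferase reporter plasmid built on the pTK-luc backbone (about 6.8 kb without the insert). It is propagated in E. coli under ampicillin selection. The record does not give its copy number or name its origin of replication, and no feature table is provided, so other backbone elements cannot be described.

The insert consists of two copies of the Brachyury T-box binding site, a palindromic response element (TBRE) recognised by T-box transcription factors. It was cloned between HindIII and BamHI sites, both of which were retained. Given the promoter and reporter fields, these sites presumably lie upstream of the thymidine kinase (TK) minimal promoter that drives the backbone's luciferase gene. The catalogue lists luciferase as a C-terminal "tag", but since the insert is a non-coding binding element, luciferase is best understood as the downstream reporter rather than a fusion partner. A minimal TK promoter on its own gives low basal transcription, so luciferase output depends largely on factors that bind the upstream T-box sites. Activators raise the signal, and co-expressed repressors or corepressors lower it.

The "WT" suffix indicates that the binding sites are intact, which suggests the plasmid is meant to be compared with a mutated-site control, although the record describes no such control. The associated publication concerns RIPPLY3, a retinoic acid-inducible repressor involved in setting the borders of the pre-placodal ectoderm. This fits use of the plasmid in transient transfection assays that measure how T-box protein activity at these sites is altered by such cofactors. The record does not specify the cell type or the particular T-box proteins tested.
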