Addgene plasmid #36246: TBRE-TK-Luc-WT
Depositing lab: Bruce Blumberg. Depositing organization: University of California, Irvine. Publication: RIPPLY3 is a retinoic acid-inducible repressor required for setting the borders of the pre-placodal ectoderm. Janesick A, Shiotsugu J, Taketani M, Blumberg B. Development. 2012 Mar;139(6):1213-24. 10.1242/dev.071456 PubMed 22354841.
Backbone
  Vector backbone: pTK-luc
  Backbone size w/o insert (bp): 6800
  Vector type: Mammalian Expression
Growth in bacteria
  Bacterial resistance: Ampicillin, 100 μg/mL
  Growth temperature: 37°C
  Growth strain: DH5alpha
  Copy number: Unknown
Gene/Insert
  Gene/Insert name: Two copies of the Brachyury T-box site
  Promoter: TK minimal promoter
  Tag / fusion protein: Luciferase (C terminal on backbone)
  Cloning method: Restriction Enzyme; 5′ cloning site HindIII (not destroyed); 3′ cloning site BamHI (not destroyed)
  Sequencing primers: 5′ N/A; 3′ Luc_N_Rev
Terms and licenses: Academic/Nonprofit Terms; Industry Terms: Not Available to Industry
Depositor comments: Brachyury palindromic element: AATTTCACACCTAGGTGTGAAATT
How to cite: TBRE-TK-Luc-WT was a gift from Bruce Blumberg (Addgene plasmid # 36246 ; http://n2t.net/addgene:36246 ; RRID:Addgene_36246)
